Addgene plasmid #54235: mEmerald-PMP-C-10
Purpose: Localization: Peroxisomes, Excitation: 487, Emission: 509
Depositing lab: Michael Davidson. Depositing organization: Florida State University, Tallahassee.
Backbone
  Vector backbone: mEmerald-C1
  Backbone size w/o insert (bp): 4750
  Vector type: Mammalian Expression
  Selectable markers: Neomycin (select with G418)
Growth in bacteria
  Bacterial resistance: Kanamycin, 50 μg/mL
  Growth temperature: 37°C
  Growth strain: DH5alpha
  Copy number: High Copy
Gene/Insert
  Gene/Insert name: PMP (alt name: NM_018663.1)
  Species: H. sapiens (human)
  Entrez Gene: PXMP2 (a.k.a. PMP22)
  Promoter: CMV
  Tag / fusion protein: mEmerald (N terminal on backbone)
  Cloning method: Unknown
  Sequencing primers: 5′ CMV-F; 3′ SV40pA-R
Terms and licenses: Academic/Nonprofit Terms; Industry Terms
Depositor comments: . Excitation = 487; Emission = 509. Localization data: Peroxisomes
How to cite: mEmerald-PMP-C-10 was a gift from Michael Davidson (Addgene plasmid # 54235 ; http://n2t.net/addgene:54235 ; RRID:Addgene_54235)
