[The description below was written by a language model from this plasmid's Addgene catalogue record.]
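Description:
mEmerald-PMP-C-10 is a mammalian expression plasmid built on the mEmerald-C1 backbone (about 4.75 kb without the insert) that produces a fluorescent fusion protein targeted to peroxisomes. The insert is a human peroxisomal membrane protein, recorded as PMP and linked to the gene PXMP2 (also known as PMP22). It is placed downstream of the mEmerald coding sequence, so that the fluorescent protein sits at the N terminus of the fusion. The "C-10" in the name probably refers to the C-type vector layout and a ten-residue linker between the two parts, but the record does not state this explicitly. Expression is driven by the CMV promoter, a strong constitutive promoter in most mammalian cell lines. The listed 3′ sequencing primer suggests an SV40 polyadenylation signal follows the open reading frame.

The plasmid is maintained in E. coli at high copy number under kanamycin selection. In mammalian cells, the neomycin resistance marker allows selection of stable transfectants with G418. mEmerald is a bright green GFP derivative, with recorded excitation and emission maxima of 487 and 509 nm, which suits standard GFP/FITC filter sets. The construct is intended as an organelle marker. After transfection, the fusion labels peroxisomes for fluorescence microscopy in live or fixed cells, for example to follow their number, distribution and dynamics or for colocalisation with other labelled proteins. No feature table was supplied and the cloning method is recorded as unknown, so the insert boundaries, linker and other backbone elements cannot be described in more detail.
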