>Addgene plasmid #54235 | mEmerald-PMP-C-10 | depositor partial sequence | sequence record 84380 | insert sequence
ACGTCAGATCCGCTAGCGCTACCGGTCGCCACCATGGTGAGCAAGGGCGAGGAGCTGTTCACCGGGGTGG
TGCCCATCCTGGTCGAGCTGGACGGCGACGTAAACGGCCACAAGTTCAGCGTGTCCGGCGAGGGCGAGGG
CGATGCCACCTACGGCAAGCTGACCCTGAAGTTCATCTGCACCACCGGCAAGCTGCCCGTGCCCTGGCCC
ACCCTCGTGACCACCTTGACCTACGGCGTGCAGTGCTTCGCCCGCTACCCCGACCACATGAAGCAGCACG
ACTTCTTCAAGTCCGCCATGCCCGAAGGCTACGTCCAGGAGCGCACCATCTTCTTCAAGGACGACGGCAA
CTACAAGACCCGCGCCGAGGTGAAGTTCGAGGGCGACACCCTGGTGAACCGCATCGAGCTGAAGGGCATC
GACTTCAAGGAGGACGGCAACATCCTGGGGCACAAGCTGGAGTACAACTACAACAGCCACAAGGTCTATA
TCACCGCCGACAAGCAGAAGAACGGCATCAAGGTGAACTTCAAGACCCGCCACAACATCGAGGACGGCAG
CGTGCAGCTCGCCGACCACTACCAGCAGAACACCCCCATCGGCGACGGCCCCGTGCTGCTGCCCGACAAC
CACTACCTGAGCACCCAGTCCAAGCTGAGCAAAGACCCCAACGAGAAGCGCGATCACATGGTCCTGCTGG
AGTTCGTGACCGCCGCCGGGATCACTCTCGGCATGGACGAGCTGTACAAGTCCGGACTCAGATCTGGCAG
CAGTGGAGGTGCGCCGGCCGCGTCCAGGCTGCGGGCCGAAGCCGGGCTCGGGGCGCTGCCGCGGCGGGCG
CTCGCCCAGTACTTGCTCTTCCTGCGGCTCTACCCGGTGCTCACCAAGGCGGCCACCAGTGGCATTTTGT
CAGCACTTGGGAACTTCCTGGCCCAGATGATTGAGAAGAAGCGGAAAAAAGAAAACTCTAGAAGTCTGGA
TGTCGGTGGGCCTCTGAGATATGCCGTTTACGGGTTCTTCTTCACAGGGCCGCTGAGTCACTTCTTCTAC
TTCTTCATGGAACATTGGATCCCTCCTGAGGTCCCCCTGGCAGGGCTCAGGAGGCTTCTCCTGGACCGCC
TCGTCTTTGCACCGGCCTTCCTCATGTTGTTCTTCCTCATCATGAACTTTCTGGAGGGGAAAGACGCCTC
AGCCTTCGCCGCCAAGATGAGGGGGGGCTTCTGGCCGGCGCTGAGGATGAACTGGCGGGTGTGGACGCCA
CTACAGTTCATCAACATCAACTACGTCCCTCTGAAGTTCCGGGTGCTCTTCGCCAACCTGGCAGCTCTGT
TCTGGTATGCCTACCTGGCCTCCTTGGGGAAGTGAGAATTCTGCAGTCGACGGTACCGCGGGCCCGGGAT
CCACCGGATCTAGATAACTGATCATAATCAGCCATACCACATTG
