>Addgene plasmid #54235 | mEmerald-PMP-C-10 | addgene partial sequence | sequence record 88976 | EGFP-C 5'-CATGGTCCTGCTGGAGTTCGTG-3'
TGGACGAGCTGTACAAGTCCGGACTCAGATCTGGCAGCAGTGGAGGTGCGCCGGCCGCGTCCAGGCTGCG
GGCCGAAGCCGGGCTCGGGGCGCTGCCGCGGCGGGCGCTCGCCCAGTACTTGCTCTTCCTGCGGCTCTAC
CCGGTGCTCACCAAGGCGGCCACCAGTGGCATTTTGTCAGCACTTGGGAACTTCCTGGCCCAGATGATTG
AGAAGAAGCGGAAAAAAGAAAACTCTAGAAGTCTGGATGTCGGTGGGCCTCTGAGATATGCCGTTTACGG
GTTCTTCTTCACAGGGCCGCTGAGTCACTTCTTCTACTTCTTCATGGAACATTGGATCCCTCCTGAGGTC
CCCCTGGCAGGGCTCAGGAGGCTTCTCCTGGACCGCCTCGTCTTTGCACCGGCCTTCCTCATGTTGTTCT
TCCTCATCATGAACTTTCTGGAGGGGAAAGACGCCTCAGCCTTCGCCGCCAAGATGAGGGGGGGCTTCTG
GCCGGCGCTGAGGATGAACTGGCGGGTGTGGACGCCACTACAGTTCATCAACATCAACTACGTCCCTCTG
AAGTTCCGGGTGCTCTTCGCCAACCTGGCAGCTCTGTTCTGGTATGCCTACCTGGCCTCCTTGGGGAAGT
GAGAATTCTGCAGTCGACGGTACCGCGGGCCCGGGATCCACCGGATCTAGATAACTGATCATAATCAGCC
ATACCACATTTGTAGAGGTTTTACTTGCTTTAAAAAACCTCCCACACCTCCCCCTGAACCTGAAACATAA
AATGAATGCAATTGTTGTTGTTAACTTGTTTATTGCAGCTTATAATGGTTACAAATAAAGCAATAGCATC
ACAAATTTCACAAATAAAGCATTTTTTTCACTGCATTCTAGTTGTGGTTTGTCCAAACTCATCAATGTAT
CTTAACGCGTAAATTGTAAGCGTTAATATTTTGTTAA
